Addgene plasmid #201577: pCMV6-AN-DDK_C344A RAD23A
Purpose: Expresses a variant of human RAD23A containing mutation C344A within UBA2. Variant of plasmid pCMV6-AN-DDK_WT RAD23A
Depositing lab: Roger Woodgate. Depositing organization: National Institute of Child Health and Human Development (NICHD). Publication: A novel interaction between RAD23A/B and Y-family DNA polymerases. Ashton NW, Jaiswal N, Cestari Moreno N, Semenova IV, D'Orlando DA, Teatin Latancia M, McIntyre J, Woodgate R, Bezsonova I. J Mol Biol. 2023 Nov 5:168353. doi: 10.1016/j.jmb.2023.168353. PubMed 37935254.
Backbone
  Vector backbone: pCMV6-AN-DDK
  Backbone manufacturer: Origene
  Total vector size (bp): 7022
  Vector type: Mammalian Expression
  Selectable markers: Neomycin (select with G418)
Growth in bacteria
  Bacterial resistance: Ampicillin, 100 μg/mL
  Growth temperature: 37°C
  Growth strain: DH5alpha
  Copy number: High Copy
Gene/Insert
  Gene/Insert name: UV excision repair protein RAD23 homolog A
  Species: H. sapiens (human)
  Mutation: Contains mutation C344A
  Entrez Gene: RAD23A (a.k.a. HHR23A, HR23A)
  Tag / fusion protein: FLAG (N terminal on backbone)
Terms and licenses: Academic/Nonprofit Terms; Industry Terms: Not Available to Industry
How to cite: pCMV6-AN-DDK_C344A RAD23A was a gift from Roger Woodgate (Addgene plasmid # 201577 ; http://n2t.net/addgene:201577 ; RRID:Addgene_201577)
