[The description below was written by a language model from this plasmid's Addgene catalogue record and pLannotate feature annotations shown in this document.]
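Description:
pCMV6-AN-DDK_C344A RAD23A is a mammalian expression plasmid of about 7 kb built on the commercial pCMV6-AN-DDK backbone. It is maintained in E. coli through a high-copy ColE1/pUC-type origin and an ampicillin resistance gene (β-lactamase under its own promoter). An f1 phage origin is also present, along with leftover fragments of lacZα, lacI, the lac promoter/operator and an M13 origin that appear to be backbone remnants rather than functional parts of the design. For selection in mammalian cells, an SV40 enhancer/early promoter drives a neomycin phosphotransferase gene, followed by a bleomycin-resistance gene fragment and an SV40 polyadenylation signal, allowing G418 selection of stable transfectants.

The payload is the human RAD23A coding sequence (UV excision repair protein RAD23 homolog A) carrying a C344A substitution, which the record places within the second ubiquitin-associated domain (UBA2). Expression is driven by the human cytomegalovirus immediate-early enhancer and promoter and terminated by the human growth hormone polyadenylation signal. A T7 promoter sits between the CMV promoter and the open reading frame and could in principle support in vitro transcription. The backbone supplies an N-terminal FLAG (DDK) epitope. The annotation software labels this short region as a fragment of 3xFLAG, which fits a single FLAG unit just upstream of the insert.

The plasmid is a point-mutant counterpart of a wild-type RAD23A construct in the same vector. The associated study examined an interaction between RAD23A/B and Y-family DNA polymerases, so the tagged variant is suited to comparing detection, pull-down or interaction behaviour of the UBA2 mutant with the wild-type protein in transfected mammalian cells.
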