Features (pLannotate 1.2.2; 20 found; start..end, strand, type, name):
      1..25      +  rep_origin     M13 ori (fragment): M13 bacteriophage origin of replication; arrow indicates direction of (+) strand synthesis
     29..183     -  CDS            lacZα (fragment): LacZα fragment of β-galactosidase; lacZ fragment
    343..722     +  enhancer       CMV enhancer: human cytomegalovirus immediate early enhancer
    724..923     +  promoter       CMV promoter: human cytomegalovirus (CMV) immediate early promoter
    952..970     +  promoter       T7 promoter: promoter for bacteriophage T7 RNA polymerase
   1023..1047    +  CDS            3xFLAG (fragment): three tandem FLAG® epitope tags
   1065..2153    +  CDS            RAD23A: RD23A_HUMAN - Experimental evidence at protein level: Swiss-Prot protein existence level 1. (Microbial infection) Involved in Vpr-dependent replication of HIV-1 in non-proliferating cells and primary macrophages. Required for the association of HIV-1 Vpr with the host proteasome. From Homo sapiens (Human).
   2257..2879    +  polyA_signal   hGH poly(A) signal: human growth hormone polyadenylation signal
   2908..3237    +  promoter       SV40 promoter: SV40 enhancer and early promoter
   3304..4095    +  CDS            neo: KKA2_KLEPN - Also known as kan, nptII. Experimental evidence at protein level: Swiss-Prot protein existence level 1. Resistance to kanamycin, neomycin, paromomycin, ribostamycin, butirosin and gentamicin B. From Klebsiella pneumoniae.
   4119..4277    +  CDS            ble (fragment): BLE_KLEPN - Experimental evidence at protein level: Swiss-Prot protein existence level 1. Binding protein with a strong affinity to the bleomycin family of antibiotics. Binds to CL990; an antimitotic-antibiotic compound. From Klebsiella pneumoniae.
   4272..4393    +  polyA_signal   SV40 poly(A) signal: SV40 polyadenylation signal
   4466..4482    -  protein_bind   lac operator: The lac repressor binds to the lac operator to inhibit transcription in E. coli. This inhibition can be relieved by adding lactose or isopropyl-β-D-thiogalactopyranoside (IPTG). lac repressor encoded by lacI
   4490..4520    -  promoter       lac promoter: promoter for the E. coli lac operon
   4535..4556    -  protein_bind   CAP binding site: CAP binding activates transcription in the presence of cAMP. E. coli catabolite activator protein
   4569..4661    -  CDS            lacI (fragment): lac repressor; lacI; The lac repressor binds to the lac operator to inhibit transcription in E. coli. This inhibition can be relieved by adding lactose or isopropyl-β-D-thiogalactopyranoside (IPTG).
   4844..5432    -  rep_origin     ori: high-copy-number ColE1/pMB1/pBR322/pUC origin of replication
   5603..6463    -  CDS            AmpR: β-lactamase; bla; confers resistance to ampicillin, carbenicillin, and related antibiotics
   6464..6568    -  promoter       AmpR promoter: bla
   6595..7023    +  rep_origin     f1 ori (sequence partly withheld): f1 bacteriophage origin of replication; arrow indicates direction of (+) strand synthesis
>Addgene plasmid #201577 | pCMV6-AN-DDK_C344A RAD23A | addgene full sequence | sequence record 395065 | Addgene NGS Result
AACAAAATATTAACGCTTACAATTTCCATTCGCCATTCAGGCTGCGCAACTGTTGGGAAGGGCGATCGGT
GCGGGCCTCTTCGCTATTACGCCAGCTGGCGAAAGGGGGATGTGCTGCAAGGCGATTAAGTTGGGTAACG
CCAGGGTTTTCCCAGTCACGACGTTGTAAAACGACGGCCAGTGCCAAGCTGATCTATACATTGAATCAAT
ATTGGCAATTAGCCATATTAGTCATTGGTTATATAGCATAAATCAATATTGGCTATTGGCCATTGCATAC
GTTGTATCTATATCATAATATGTACATTTATATTGGCTCATGTCCAATATGACCGCCATGTTGACATTGA
TTATTGACTAGTTATTAATAGTAATCAATTACGGGGTCATTAGTTCATAGCCCATATATGGAGTTCCGCG
TTACATAACTTACGGTAAATGGCCCGCCTGGCTGACCGCCCAACGACCCCCGCCCATTGACGTCAATAAT
GACGTATGTTCCCATAGTAACGCCAATAGGGACTTTCCATTGACGTCAATGGGTGGAGTATTTACGGTAA
ACTGCCCACTTGGCAGTACATCAAGTGTATCATATGCCAAGTCCGCCCCCTATTGACGTCAATGACGGTA
AATGGCCCGCCTGGCATTATGCCCAGTACATGACCTTACGGGACTTTCCTACTTGGCAGTACATCTACGT
ATTAGTCATCGCTATTACCATGGTGATGCGGTTTTGGCAGTACACCAATGGGCGTGGATAGCGGTTTGAC
TCACGGGGATTTCCAAGTCTCCACCCCATTGACGTCAATGGGAGTTTGTTTTGGCACCAAAATCAACGGG
ACTTTCCAAAATGTCGTAATAACCCCGCCCCGTTGACGCAAATGGGCGGTAGGCGTGTACGGTGGGAGGT
CTATATAAGCAGAGCTCGTTTAGTGAACCGTCAGAATTTTGTAATACGACTCACTATAGGGCGGCCGGGA
ATTCGTCGACTGGATCCGGTACCGAGGAGATCTGCCACCATGGATTACAAGGATGACGACGATAAGGCGA
TCGCCATGGAGCATATGGCCGTCACTATTACCCTGAAGACCCTGCAGCAGCAGACATTCAAGATTCGGAT
GGAACCTGATGAGACAGTCAAAGTCCTGAAAGAGAAGATCGAGGCAGAAAAAGGACGAGACGCATTCCCT
GTCGCAGGACAGAAGCTGATCTACGCTGGGAAAATTCTGTCCGACGATGTGCCAATCAGGGACTATCGCA
TTGATGAGAAGAACTTTGTGGTCGTGATGGTGACTAAGACCAAAGCCGGCCAGGGGACATCTGCTCCCCC
TGAAGCAAGTCCAACTGCCGCTCCCGAGAGCTCCACCTCTTTCCCACCCGCCCCAACATCCGGAATGTCT
CACCCTCCACCCGCAGCCCGCGAAGACAAATCCCCCTCTGAGGAAAGCGCCCCTACCACATCCCCAGAGA
GTGTCTCAGGCAGCGTGCCCTCTAGTGGATCAAGCGGCCGAGAGGAAGATGCTGCATCAACACTGGTGAC
TGGAAGCGAGTACGAAACCATGCTGACAGAGATCATGAGTATGGGCTATGAGCGGGAAAGAGTCGTGGCC
GCTCTGCGAGCCAGCTACAACAATCCCCACCGGGCTGTGGAGTATCTGCTGACTGGGATTCCTGGCAGCC
CCGAGCCTGAACATGGGTCTGTCCAAGAAAGTCAGGTGTCAGAGCAGCCAGCAACCGAGGCAGCAGGAGA
AAACCCACTGGAGTTCCTGAGAGATCAGCCCCAGTTTCAGAACATGAGGCAGGTCATCCAGCAGAATCCA
GCACTGCTGCCTGCTCTGCTGCAGCAGCTGGGCCAGGAAAACCCTCAGCTGCTGCAGCAGATCTCCAGGC
ATCAGGAGCAGTTTATTCAGATGCTGAATGAACCTCCAGGGGAGCTGGCCGACATCTCTGATGTCGAGGG
CGAAGTGGGGGCAATTGGAGAGGAAGCCCCTCAGATGAATTACATCCAGGTCACCCCACAGGAGAAGGAA
GCTATTGAACGGCTGAAAGCACTGGGCTTCCCCGAGAGCCTGGTCATCCAGGCCTATTTTGCTGCCGAGA
AGAACGAAAATCTGGCTGCAAACTTCCTGCTGAGCCAGAATTTTGACGATGAGTAAGAATTCGGATCCAC
GCGTAAGCTTCTCGAGACGCGTTAAGCGGCCGCACTCGAGGTTTAAACGGCCGGCCGCGGTCATAGCTGT
TTCCTGAACAGATCCCGGGTGGCATCCCTGTGACCCCTCCCCAGTGCCTCTCCTGGCCCTGGAAGTTGCC
ACTCCAGTGCCCACCAGCCTTGTCCTAATAAAATTAAGTTGCATCATTTTGTCTGACTAGGTGTCCTTCT
ATAATATTATGGGGTGGAGGGGGGTGGTATGGAGCAAGGGGCAAGTTGGGAAGACAACCTGTAGGGCCTG
CGGGGTCTATTGGGAACCAAGCTGGAGTGCAGTGGCACAATCTTGGCTCACTGCAATCTCCGCCTCCTGG
GTTCAAGCGATTCTCCTGCCTCAGCCTCCCGAGTTGTTGGGATTCCAGGCATGCATGACCAGGCTCAGCT
AATTTTTGTTTTTTTGGTAGAGACGGGGTTTCACCATATTGGCCAGGCTGGTCTCCAACTCCTAATCTCA
GGTGATCTACCCACCTTGGCCTCCCAAATTGCTGGGATTACAGGCGTGAACCACTGCTCCCTTCCCTGTC
CTTCTGATTTTAAAATAACTATACCAGCAGGAGGACGTCCAGACACAGCATAGGCTACCTGGCCATGCCC
AACCGGTGGGACATTTGAGTTGCTTGCTTGGCACTGTCCTCTCATGCGTTGGGTCCACTCAGTAGATGCC
TGTTGAATTGGGTACGCGGCCAGCTTGGCTGTGGAATGTGTGTCAGTTAGGGTGTGGAAAGTCCCCAGGC
TCCCCAGCAGGCAGAAGTATGCAAAGCATGCATCTCAATTAGTCAGCAACCAGGTGTGGAAAGTCCCCAG
GCTCCCCAGCAGGCAGAAGTATGCAAAGCATGCATCTCAATTAGTCAGCAACCATAGTCCCGCCCCTAAC
TCCGCCCATCCCGCCCCTAACTCCGCCCAGTTCCGCCCATTCTCCGCCCCATGGCTGACTAATTTTTTTT
ATTTATGCAGAGGCCGAGGCCGCCTCGGCCTCTGAGCTATTCCAGAAGTAGTGAGGAGGCTTTTTTGGAG
GCCTAGGCTTTTGCAAAAAGCTCCCGGGAGCTTGTATATCCATTTTCGGATCTGATCAAGAGACAGGATG
AGGATCGTTTCGCATGATTGAACAAGATGGATTGCACGCAGGTTCTCCGGCCGCTTGGGTGGAGAGGCTA
TTCGGCTATGACTGGGCACAACAGACAATCGGCTGCTCTGATGCCGCCGTGTTCCGGCTGTCAGCGCAGG
GGCGCCCGGTTCTTTTTGTCAAGACCGACCTGTCCGGTGCCCTGAATGAACTGCAGGACGAGGCAGCGCG
GCTATCGTGGCTGGCCACGACGGGCGTTCCTTGCGCAGCTGTGCTCGACGTTGTCACTGAAGCGGGAAGG
GACTGGCTGCTATTGGGCGAAGTGCCGGGGCAGGATCTCCTGTCATCTCACCTTGCTCCTGCCGAGAAAG
TATCCATCATGGCTGATGCAATGCGGCGGCTGCATACGCTTGATCCGGCTACCTGCCCATTCGACCACCA
AGCGAAACATCGCATCGAGCGAGCACGTACTCGGATGGAAGCCGGTCTTGTCGATCAGGATGATCTGGAC
GAAGAGCATCAGGGGCTCGCGCCAGCCGAACTGTTCGCCAGGCTCAAGGCGCGCATGCCCGACGGCGAGG
ATCTCGTCGTGACCCATGGCGATGCCTGCTTGCCGAATATCATGGTGGAAAATGGCCGCTTTTCTGGATT
CATCGACTGTGGCCGGCTGGGTGTGGCCGACCGCTATCAGGACATAGCGTTGGCTACCCGTGATATTGCT
GAAGAGCTTGGCGGCGAATGGGCTGACCGCTTCCTCGTGCTTTACGGTATCGCCGCTCCCGATTCGCAGC
GCATCGCCTTCTATCGCCTTCTTGACGAGTTCTTCTGAGCGGGACTCTGGGGTTCGAAATGACCGACCAA
GCGACGCCCAACCTGCCATCACGAGATTTCGATTCCACCGCCGCCTTCTATGAAAGGTTGGGCTTCGGAA
TCGTTTTCCGGGACGCCGGCTGGATGATCCTCCAGCGCGGGGATCTCATGCTGGAGTTCTTCGCCCACCC
CAACTTGTTTATTGCAGCTTATAATGGTTACAAATAAAGCAATAGCATCACAAATTTCACAAATAAAGCA
TTTTTTTCACTGCATTCTAGTTGTGGTTTGTCCAAACTCATCAATGTATCTTATCATGTCTGTATACCGT
CGACCTCTAGCTAGAGCTTGGCGTAATCATGGTCATAGCTGTTTCCTGTGTGAAATTGTTATCCGCTCAC
AATTCCACACAACATACGAGCCGGAAGCATAAAGTGTAAAGCCTGGGGTGCCTAATGAGTGAGCTAACTC
ACATTAATTGCGTTGCGCTCACTGCCCGCTTTCCAGTCGGGAAACCTGTCGTGCCAGCTGCATTAATGAA
TCGGCCAACGCGCGGGGAGAGGCGGTTTGCGTATTGGGCGCTCTTCCGCTTCCTCGCTCACTGACTCGCT
GCGCTCGGTCGTTCGGCTGCGGCGAGCGGTATCAGCTCACTCAAAGGCGGTAATACGGTTATCCACAGAA
TCAGGGGATAACGCAGGAAAGAACATGTGAGCAAAAGGCCAGCAAAAGGCCAGGAACCGTAAAAAGGCCG
CGTTGCTGGCGTTTTTCCATAGGCTCCGCCCCCCTGACGAGCATCACAAAAATCGACGCTCAAGTCAGAG
GTGGCGAAACCCGACAGGACTATAAAGATACCAGGCGTTTCCCCCTGGAAGCTCCCTCGTGCGCTCTCCT
GTTCCGACCCTGCCGCTTACCGGATACCTGTCCGCCTTTCTCCCTTCGGGAAGCGTGGCGCTTTCTCATA
GCTCACGCTGTAGGTATCTCAGTTCGGTGTAGGTCGTTCGCTCCAAGCTGGGCTGTGTGCACGAACCCCC
CGTTCAGCCCGACCGCTGCGCCTTATCCGGTAACTATCGTCTTGAGTCCAACCCGGTAAGACACGACTTA
TCGCCACTGGCAGCAGCCACTGGTAACAGGATTAGCAGAGCGAGGTATGTAGGCGGTGCTACAGAGTTCT
TGAAGTGGTGGCCTAACTACGGCTACACTAGAAGAACAGTATTTGGTATCTGCGCTCTGCTGAAGCCAGT
TACCTTCGGAAAAAGAGTTGGTAGCTCTTGATCCGGCAAACAAACCACCGCTGGTAGCGGTGGTTTTTTT
GTTTGCAAGCAGCAGATTACGCGCAGAAAAAAAGGATCTCAAGAAGATCCTTTGATCTTTTCTACGGGGT
CTGACGCTCAGTGGAACGAAAACTCACGTTAAGGGATTTTGGTCATGAGATTATCAAAAAGGATCTTCAC
CTAGATCCTTTTAAATTAAAAATGAAGTTTTAAATCAATCTAAAGTATATATGAGTAAACTTGGTCTGAC
AGTTACCAATGCTTAATCAGTGAGGCACCTATCTCAGCGATCTGTCTATTTCGTTCATCCATAGTTGCCT
GACTCCCCGTCGTGTAGATAACTACGATACGGGAGGGCTTACCATCTGGCCCCAGTGCTGCAATGATACC
GCGAGACCCACGCTCACCGGCTCCAGATTTATCAGCAATAAACCAGCCAGCCGGAAGGGCCGAGCGCAGA
AGTGGTCCTGCAACTTTATCCGCCTCCATCCAGTCTATTAATTGTTGCCGGGAAGCTAGAGTAAGTAGTT
CGCCAGTTAATAGTTTGCGCAACGTTGTTGCCATTGCTACAGGCATCGTGGTGTCACGCTCGTCGTTTGG
TATGGCTTCATTCAGCTCCGGTTCCCAACGATCAAGGCGAGTTACATGATCCCCCATGTTGTGCAAAAAA
GCGGTTAGCTCCTTCGGTCCTCCGATCGTTGTCAGAAGTAAGTTGGCCGCAGTGTTATCACTCATGGTTA
TGGCAGCACTGCATAATTCTCTTACTGTCATGCCATCCGTAAGATGCTTTTCTGTGACTGGTGAGTACTC
AACCAAGTCATTCTGAGAATAGTGTATGCGGCGACCGAGTTGCTCTTGCCCGGCGTCAATACGGGATAAT
ACCGCGCCACATAGCAGAACTTTAAAAGTGCTCATCATTGGAAAACGTTCTTCGGGGCGAAAACTCTCAA
GGATCTTACCGCTGTTGAGATCCAGTTCGATGTAACCCACTCGTGCACCCAACTGATCTTCAGCATCTTT
TACTTTCACCAGCGTTTCTGGGTGAGCAAAAACAGGAAGGCAAAATGCCGCAAAAAAGGGAATAAGGGCG
ACACGGAAATGTTGAATACTCATACTCTTCCTTTTTCAATATTATTGAAGCATTTATCAGGGTTATTGTC
TCATGAGCGGATACATATTTGAATGTATTTAGAAAAATAAACAAATAGGGGTTCCGCGCACATTTCCCCG
AAAAGTGCCACCTG
[124 nt withheld, positions 6595-6718]
C
[91 nt withheld, positions 6720-6810]
A
[49 nt withheld, positions 6812-6860]
CCTTTGACGTTGGAGTCCACGTTCTTT
[37 nt withheld, positions 6888-6924]
ACCCTATCTCGGTCTATTCTTTTGATTTATAAGGGATTTTGCCGATTTCGGCCTATTGGTTAAAAAATGA
GCTGATTTAACAAAAATTTAACGCGAATTTT
